Addgene plasmid #56214: mIFP-Calnexin-N-14
Purpose: Localization: Endoplasmic Reticulum, Excitation: 683, Emission: 704
Depositing lab: Michael Davidson. Depositing organization: Florida State University, Tallahassee. Publication: A naturally monomeric infrared fluorescent protein for protein labeling in vivo. Yu D, Baird MA, Allen JR, Howe ES, Klassen MP, Reade A, Makhijani K, Song Y, Liu S, Murthy Z, Zhang SQ, Weiner OD, Kornberg TB, Jan YN, Davidson MW, Shu X. Nat Methods. 2015 Aug;12(8):763-765. doi: 10.1038/nmeth.3447. Epub 2015 Jun 22. PubMed 26098020.
Backbone
  Vector backbone: mIFP-N1
  Backbone size w/o insert (bp): 4750
  Vector type: Mammalian Expression
  Selectable markers: Neomycin (select with G418)
Growth in bacteria
  Bacterial resistance: Kanamycin, 50 μg/mL
  Growth temperature: 37°C
  Growth strain: DH5alpha
  Copy number: High Copy
Gene/Insert
  Gene/Insert name: Calnexin (alt name: NM_001746.3)
  Species: H. sapiens (human)
  Mutation: I474N in Calnexin
  Entrez Gene: CANX (a.k.a. CNX, IP90, P90)
  Promoter: CMV
  Tag / fusion protein: mIFP (C terminal on backbone)
  Cloning method: Unknown
  Sequencing primers: 5′ CMV-F; 3′ SV40pA-R
Terms and licenses: Academic/Nonprofit Terms; Industry Terms
Depositor comments: . Excitation = 683; Emission = 704
How to cite: mIFP-Calnexin-N-14 was a gift from Michael Davidson (Addgene plasmid # 56214 ; http://n2t.net/addgene:56214 ; RRID:Addgene_56214)
