[The description below was written by a language model from this plasmid's Addgene catalogue record.]
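Description:
mIFP-Calnexin-N-14 is a mammalian expression plasmid built on the mIFP-N1 backbone (about 4.75 kb without the insert), an N1-style fusion vector in which a gene of interest is placed upstream of a fluorescent protein coding sequence. It is maintained in E. coli as a high-copy plasmid under kanamycin selection, and it carries a neomycin resistance marker so that transfected mammalian cells can be selected with G418. The record gives no feature table, so the origin of replication and the exact polyadenylation elements are not explicitly listed, although the use of an SV40 polyA reverse sequencing primer suggests an SV40 polyadenylation signal downstream of the fusion.

The payload is human calnexin (CANX), an integral membrane chaperone of the endoplasmic reticulum, expressed from the CMV promoter and fused at its C terminus to mIFP, a naturally monomeric infrared fluorescent protein. The calnexin sequence carries an I474N substitution relative to the reference transcript; the record does not state whether this has any functional consequence. The "14" in the name probably refers to the length of the linker between calnexin and mIFP, but the record does not confirm this. Because calnexin resides in the ER membrane, the fusion serves as an endoplasmic reticulum localization marker, with excitation at 683 nm and emission at 704 nm. This places the signal well away from common green and red fluorescent proteins, making the construct suitable for labelling the ER in live or fixed mammalian cells, for multicolour imaging, and for demonstrating the performance of mIFP as a monomeric fusion tag.
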