>Addgene plasmid #56214 | mIFP-Calnexin-N-14 | depositor partial sequence | sequence record 87113 | insert sequence
CGCTAGCGCTACCGGACTCAGATCTCGAGACCGCCATGGAAGGGAAGTGGTTGCTGTGTATGTTACTGGT
GCTTGGAACTGCTATTGTTGAGGCTCATGATGGACATGATGATGATGTGATTGATATTGAGGATGACCTT
GACGATGTCATTGAAGAGGTAGAAGACTCAAAACCAGATACCACTGCTCCTCCTTCATCTCCCAAGGTTA
CTTACAAAGCTCCAGTTCCAACAGGGGAAGTATATTTTGCTGATTCTTTTGACAGAGGAACTCTGTCAGG
GTGGATTTTATCCAAAGCCAAGAAAGACGATACCGATGATGAAATTGCCAAATATGATGGAAAGTGGGAG
GTAGAGGAAATGAAGGAGTCAAAGCTTCCAGGTGATAAAGGACTTGTGTTGATGTCTCGGGCCAAGCATC
ATGCCATCTCTGCTAAACTGAACAAGCCCTTCCTGTTTGACACCAAGCCTCTCATTGTTCAGTATGAGGT
TAATTTCCAAAATGGAATAGAATGTGGTGGTGCCTATGTGAAACTGCTTTCTAAAACACCAGAACTCAAC
CTGGATCAGTTCCATGACAAGACCCCTTATACGATTATGTTTGGTCCAGATAAATGTGGAGAGGACTATA
AACTGCACTTCATCTTCCGACACAAAAACCCCAAAACGGGTATCTATGAAGAAAAACATGCTAAGAGGCC
AGATGCAGATCTGAAGACCTATTTTACTGATAAGAAAACACATCTTTACACACTAATCTTGAATCCAGAT
AATAGTTTTGAAATACTGGTTGACCAATCTGTGGTGAATAGTGGAAATCTGCTCAATGACATGACTCCTC
CTGTAAATCCTTCACGTGAAATTGAGGACCCAGAAGACCGGAAGCCCGAGGATTGGGATGAAAGACCAAA
AATCCCAGATCCAGAAGCTGTCAAGCCAGATGACTGGGATGAAGATGCCCCTGCTAAGATTCCAGATGAA
GAGGCCACAAAACCCGAAGGCTGGTTAGATGATGAGCCTGAGTACGTACCTGATCCAGACGCAGAGAAAC
CTGAGGATTGGGATGAAGACATGGATGGAGAATGGGAGGCTCCTCAGATTGCCAACCCTAGATGTGAGTC
AGCTCCTGGATGTGGTGTCTGGCAGCGACCTGTGATTGACAACCCCAATTATAAAGGCAAATGGAAGCCT
CCTATGATTGACAATCCCAGTTACCAGGGAATCTGGAAACCCAGGAAAATACCAAATCCAGATTTCTTTG
AAGATCTGGAACCTTTCAGAATGACTCCTTTTAGTGCTATTGGTTTGGAGCTGTGGTCCATGACCTCTGA
CATTTTTTTTGACAACTTTATCATTTGTGCTGATCGAAGAATAGTTGATGATTGGGCCAATGATGGATGG
GGCCTGAAGAAAGCTGCTGATGGGGCTGCTGAGCCAGGCGTTGTGGGGCAGATGAACGAGGCAGCTGAAG
AGCGCCCGTGGCTGTGGGTAGTCTATATTCTAACTGTAGCCCTTCCTGTGTTCCTGGTTATCCTCTTCTG
CTGTTCTGGAAAGAAACAGACCAGTGGTATGGAGTATAAGAAAACTGATGCACCTCAACCGGATGTGAAG
GAAGAGGAAGAAGAGAAGGAAGAGGAAAAGGACAAGGGAGATGAGGAGGAGGAAGGAGAAGAGAAACTTG
AAGAGAAACAGAAAAGTGATGCTGAAGAAGATGGTGGCACTGTCAGTCAAGAGGAGGAAGACAGAAAACC
TAAAGCAGAGGAGGATGAAATTTTGAACAGATCACCAAGAAACAGAAAGCCACGAAGAGAGGGGGGTGCG
TCAGGCGGCAGCGGATCTGGACCGGTCGCCACCATGTCGGTACCGCTGACTACCTCAGCATTCGGCCACG
CGTTTCTGGCTAACTGTGAACGCGAGCAGATCCACCTGGCGGGCTCCATTCAGCCGCACGGTATCCTGCT
GGCTGTGAAAGAGCCGGACAACGTGGTGATCCAGGCTTCTATTAACGCTGCGGAGTTCCTGAACACCAAC
TCTGTTGTTGGCCGTCCGCTGCGTGACCTGGGCGGCGATCTGCCTTTGCAGATCCTGCCGCACCTGAACG
GCCCGCTGCACCTGGCTCCGATGACCCTGCGTTGTACCGTGGGTTCTCCGCCGCGTCGTGTGGACTGTAC
CATTCATCGTCCGTCTAACGGCGGCCTGATCGTAGAACTGGAACCAGCAACCAAGACCACTAACATTGCG
CCGGCTCTGGACGGTGCGTTTCATCGTATCACTTCTTCATCCTCCCTGATGGGCCTGTGTGACGAAACCG
CGACTATTATCCGTGAGATTACTGGCTACGACCGTGTGATGGTAGTACGTTTCGATGAAGAGGGTAATGG
CGAAATTCTGTCCGAACGTCGTCGTGCGGACCTGGAAGCGTTCCTGGGTAACCGCTACCCGGCGTCTACT
ATTCCGCAGATCGCTCGTCGCCTGTACGAACATAACCGTGTTCGCCTGCTGGTAGATGTGAACTATACTC
CGGTTCCGCTACAGCCGCGCATCAGCCCGCTGAACGGTCGTGATCTGGATATGTCCCTGTCTTGCCTGCG
CTCTATGTCCCCGATCCACCAGAAATACATGCAGGACATGGGCGTTGGCGCGACCCTGGTTTGCTCTCTG
ATGGTGTCTGGTCGTCTGTGGGGTCTGATCGCTTGCCACCACTACGAACCGCGCTTCGTTCCGTTCCACA
TTCGCGCTGCTGGCGAAGCGCTGGCGGAAACTTGTGCGATCCGCATCGCGACGCTGGAGAGCTTTGCACA
GTCTCAGTCCAAATGAGCGGCCGCGACTCTAGATCATAATCAGCCATAC
