>Addgene plasmid #56214 | mIFP-Calnexin-N-14 | addgene partial sequence | sequence record 135773 | mIFP-R 5'-GGTGTTCAGGAACTCCGCAG-3'
GGCTCTTTCACAGCCAGCAGGATACCGTGCGGCTGAATGGAGCCCGCCAGGTGGATCTGCTCGCGTTCAC
AGTTAGCCAGAAACGCGTGGCCGAATGCTGAGGTAGTCAGCGGTACCGACATGGTGGCGACCGGTCCAGA
TCCGCTGCCGCCTGACGCACCCCCCTCTCTTCGTGGCTTTCTGTTTCTTGGTGATCTGTTCAAAATTTCA
TCCTCCTCTGCTTTAGGTTTTCTGTCTTCCTCCTCTTGACTGACAGTGCCACCATCTTCTTCAGCATCAC
TTTTCTGTTTCTCTTCAAGTTTCTCTTCTCCTTCCTCCTCCTCATCTCCCTTGTCCTTTTCCTCTTCCTT
CTCTTCTTCCTCTTCCTTCACATCCGGTTGAGGTGCATCAGTTTTCTTATACTCCATACCACTGGTCTGT
TTCTTTCCAGAACAGCAGAAGAGGATAACCAGGAACACAGGAAGGGCTACAGTTAGAATATAGACTACCC
ACAGCCACGGGCGCTCTTCAGCTGCCTCGTTCATCTGCCCCACAACGCCTGGCTCAGCAGCCCCATCAGC
AGCTTTCTTCAGGCCCCATCCATCATTGGCCCAATCATCAACTATTCTTCGATCAGCACAAATGATAAAG
TTGTCAAAAAAAATGTCAGAGGTCATGGACCACAGCTCCAAACCAATAGCACTAAAAGGAGTCATTCTGA
AAGGTTCCAGATCTTCAAAGAAATCTGGATTTGGTATTTTCCTGGGTT
